>Addgene plasmid #70561 | R777-E277 Hs.RHOA | depositor full sequence | sequence record 126010 | Full Sequence
TTAACGCTAGCATGGATGTTTTCCCAGTCACGACGTTGTAAAACGACGGCCAGTCTTAAAATTCGAGCTC
GGTCCGAGGATCCGAAATAATGATTTTATTTTGACTGATAGTGACCTGTTCGTTGCAACAAATTGATAAG
CAATGCTTTTTTATAATGCCAACTTTGTACAAAAAAGTTGGCACC
[543 nt withheld, positions 186-728]
AGACGTGGGAAGAAAAAATCTGGGTGCCTTGTCTTGTAATCAACTTTCTTGTACAAAGTTGGCATTATAG
GAAAGCATTGCTTATCAATTTGTTGCAACGAACAGGTCACTATCAGTCAAAATAAAATCATTATTTGCAT
GCAAGCTTAGATCCTCTAGACCAGCCAGGACAGAAATGCCTCGACTTCGCTGCTACCCAAGGTTGCCGGG
TGACGCACACCGTGGAAACGGATGAAGGCACGAACCCAGTGGACATAAGCCTGTTCGGTTCGTAAGCTGT
AATGCAAGTAGCGTATGCGCTCACGCAACTGGTCCAGAACCTTGACCGAACGCAGCGGTGGTAACGGCGC
AGTGGCGGTTTTCATGGCTTGTTATGACTGTTTTTTTGGGGTACAGTCTATGCCTCGGGCATCCAAGCAG
CAAGCGCGTTACGCCGTGGGTCGATGTTTGATGTTATGGAGCAGCAACGATGTTACGCAGCAGGGCAGTC
GCCCTAAAACAAAGTTAAACATTATGAGGGAAGCGGTGATCGCCGAAGTATCGACTCAACTATCAGAGGT
AGTTGGCGTCATCGAGCGCCATCTCGAACCGACGTTGCTGGCCGTACATTTGTACGGCTCCGCAGTGGAT
GGCGGCCTGAAGCCACACAGTGATATTGATTTGCTGGTTACGGTGACCGTAAGGCTTGATGAAACAACGC
GGCGAGCTTTGATCAACGACCTTTTGGAAACTTCGGCTTCCCCTGGAGAGAGCGAGATTCTCCGCGCTGT
AGAAGTCACCATTGTTGTGCACGACGACATCATTCCGTGGCGTTATCCAGCTAAGCGCGAACTGCAATTT
GGAGAATGGCAGCGCAATGACATTCTTGCAGGTATCTTCGAGCCAGCCACGATCGACATTGATCTGGCTA
TCTTGCTGACAAAAGCAAGAGAACATAGCGTTGCCTTGGTAGGTCCAGCGGCGGAGGAACTCTTTGATCC
GGTTCCTGAACAGGATCTATTTGAGGCGCTAAATGAAACCTTAACGCTATGGAACTCGCCGCCCGACTGG
GCTGGCGATGAGCGAAATGTAGTGCTTACGTTGTCCCGCATTTGGTACAGCGCAGTAACCGGCAAAATCG
CGCCGAAGGATGTCGCTGCCGACTGGGCAATGGAGCGCCTGCCGGCCCAGTATCAGCCCGTCATACTTGA
AGCTAGACAGGCTTATCTTGGACAAGAAGAAGATCGCTTGGCCTCGCGCGCAGATCAGTTGGAAGAATTT
GTCCACTACGTGAAAGGCGAGATCACCAAGGTAGTCGGCAAATAACCCTCGAGCCACCCATGACCAAAAT
CCCTTAACGTGAGTTACGCGTCGTTCCACTGAGCGTCAGACCCCGTAGAAAAGATCAAAGGATCTTCTTG
AGATCCTTTTTTTCTGCGCGTAATCTGCTGCTTGCAAACAAAAAAACCACCGCTACCAGCGGTGGTTTGT
TTGCCGGATCAAGAGCTACCAACTCTTTTTCCGAAGGTAACTGGCTTCAGCAGAGCGCAGATACCAAATA
CTGTCCTTCTAGTGTAGCCGTAGTTAGGCCACCACTTCAAGAACTCTGTAGCACCGCCTACATACCTCGC
TCTGCTAATCCTGTTACCAGTGGCTGCTGCCAGTGGCGATAAGTCGTGTCTTACCGGGTTGGACTCAAGA
CGATAGTTACCGGATAAGGCGCAGCGGTCGGGCTGAACGGGGGGTTCGTGCACACAGCCCAGCTTGGAGC
GAACGACCTACACCGAACTGAGATACCTACAGCGTGAGCATTGAGAAAGCGCCACGCTTCCCGAAGGGAG
AAAGGCGGACAGGTATCCGGTAAGCGGCAGGGTCGGAACAGGAGAGCGCACGAGGGAGCTTCCAGGGGGA
AACGCCTGGTATCTTTATAGTCCTGTCGGGTTTCGCCACCTCTGACTTGAGCGTCGATTTTTGTGATGCT
CGTCAGGGGGGCGGAGCCTATGGAAAAACGCCAGCAACGCGGCCTTTTTACGGTTCCTGGCCTTTTGCTG
GCCTTTTGCTCACATGTTCTTTCCTGCGTTATCCCCTGATTCTGTGGATAACCGTATTACCGCCTTTGAG
TGAGCTGATACCGCTCGCCGCAGCCGAACGACCGAGCGCAGCGAGTCAGTGAGCGAGGAAGCGGAAGAGC
GCCCAATACGCAAACCGCCTCTCCCCGCGCGTTGGCCGATTCATTAATGCAGCTGGCACGACAGGTTTCC
CGACTGGAAAGCGGGCAGTGAGCGCAACGCAATTAATACGCGTACCGCTAGCCAGGAAGAGTTTGTAGAA
ACGCAAAAAGGCCATCCGTCAGGATGGCCTTCTGCTTAGTTTGATGCCTGGCAGTTTATGGCGGGCGTCC
TGCCCGCCACCCTCCGGGCCGTTGCTTCACAACGTTCAAATCCGCTCCCGGCGGATTTGTCCTACTCAGG
AGAGCGTTCACCGACAAACAACAGATAAAACGAAAGGCCCAGTCTTCCGACTGAGCCTTTCGTTTTATTT
GATGCCTGGCAGTTCCCTACTCTCGCG
Features (pLannotate 1.2.2; 11 found; start..end, strand, type, name):
     18..54      -  CDS            lacZα (fragment): LacZα fragment of β-galactosidase; lacZ fragment
     85..180     +  protein_bind   attL3: mutant version of attL; recombination site for the Gateway® LR reaction LR Clonase™
    186..764     +  CDS            RHOA (sequence partly withheld): RHOA_BOVIN - Also known as ARHA, RHO12. Experimental evidence at protein level: Swiss-Prot protein existence level 1. Small GTPase which cycles between an active GTP-bound and an inactive GDP-bound state. Mainly associated with cytoskeleton organization, in active state binds to a variety of effector proteins to regulate cellular responses such as cytoskeletal dynamics, cell migration and cell cycle. Regulates a signal transduction pathway linking plasma membrane receptors to the assembly of focal adhesions and actin stress fibers. Involved in a microtubule-dependent signal that is required fo
    772..865     -  protein_bind   attL2 (fragment): mutant version of attL; recombination site for the Gateway® LR reaction LR Clonase™
    980..1003    +  promoter       Pc promoter (fragment): intI1 (promoter lies within the coding sequence); class 1 integron promoter
   1179..1235    +  CDS            GmR (fragment): gentamycin acetyltransferase; aacC1; confers resistance to gentamycin
   1242..2033    +  CDS            SmR: aminoglycoside adenylyltransferase (Murphy, 1985); aadA; confers resistance to spectinomycin and streptomycin
   2126..2714    +  rep_origin     ori: high-copy-number ColE1/pMB1/pBR322/pUC origin of replication
   2897..2989    +  CDS            lacI (fragment): lac repressor; lacI; The lac repressor binds to the lac operator to inhibit transcription in E. coli. This inhibition can be relieved by adding lactose or isopropyl-β-D-thiogalactopyranoside (IPTG).
   3044..3071    -  terminator     rrnB T2 terminator: transcription terminator T2 from the E. coli rrnB gene
   3203..3246    +  terminator     rrnB T1 terminator: Escherichia coli rrnB; transcription terminator T1 from the E. coli rrnB gene
