[The description below was written by a language model from this plasmid's Addgene catalogue record and pLannotate feature annotations shown in this document.]
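Description:
R777-E277 Hs.RHOA is a Gateway entry clone built on the pDonor-255 backbone, carrying the open reading frame of human RHOA, the small GTPase that cycles between GTP- and GDP-bound states and regulates actin stress fibres, focal adhesions, cell migration and related cytoskeletal processes. The total plasmid is about 3.3 kb, of which the insert accounts for 582 bp. It is maintained in E. coli at high copy number from a ColE1/pUC-type origin and selected with spectinomycin through the aadA (SmR) aminoglycoside adenylyltransferase gene. Short annotated fragments of a class 1 integron Pc promoter and a gentamicin acetyltransferase gene lie just upstream of aadA. Small lacZα and lacI fragments also appear in the backbone but are not functional genes. rrnB T1 and T2 terminators lie in the backbone just upstream of the cloning region, where such elements typically insulate the insert from read-through transcription.

The RHOA coding sequence sits between two attL recombination sites, so it can be moved by an LR Clonase reaction into compatible destination vectors. The automated annotation labels the upstream site attL3 and the downstream one a partial attL2; the catalogue entry does not specify which att variants are present. The annotation tool matched the ORF to the bovine RhoA protein entry, but the catalogue identifies the insert as human. No promoter for expressing the insert is annotated, as expected for an entry clone: expression elements and any tags come from the destination vector. Because the ORF retains its stop codon, the clone is intended for producing native RHOA or N-terminal fusions, not C-terminal ones.
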