Addgene plasmid #70561: R777-E277 Hs.RHOA
Purpose: Gateway ORF clone of human RHOA [NM_001664.2] with stop codon (for native or N-terminal fusions)
Depositing lab: Dominic Esposito. Depositing organization: National Cancer Institute (NCI).
Backbone
  Vector backbone: pDonor-255
  Backbone size w/o insert (bp): 2693
  Vector type: Gateway Entry Clone
Growth in bacteria
  Bacterial resistance: Spectinomycin, 50 μg/mL
  Growth temperature: 37°C
  Growth strain: DH10B
  Copy number: High Copy
Gene/Insert
  Gene/Insert name: RHOA
  Species: H. sapiens (human)
  Insert size (bp): 582
  GenBank ID: NM_001664.3
  Entrez Gene: RHOA (a.k.a. ARH12, ARHA, EDFAOB, RHO12, RHOH12)
  Cloning method: Gateway Cloning
  Sequencing primers: 5′ M13F 23-mer (5'-CCCAGTCACGACGTTGTAAAACG); 3′ attLR 23-mer (5'-TAACATCAGAGATTTTGAGACAC)
Terms and licenses: Academic/Nonprofit Terms; Industry Terms: Not Available to Industry
How to cite: R777-E277 Hs.RHOA was a gift from Dominic Esposito (Addgene plasmid # 70561 ; http://n2t.net/addgene:70561 ; RRID:Addgene_70561)
