>Addgene plasmid #70561 | R777-E277 Hs.RHOA | addgene partial sequence | sequence record 130584 | pCR8_R1 5'-cgaaccgaacaggcttatgt-3'
GTGTGCGTCACCCGGCAACCTTGGGTAGCAGCGAAGTCGAGGCATTTCTGTCCTGGCTGGTCTAGAGGAT
CTAAGCTTGCATGCAAATAATGATTTTATTTTGACTGATAGTGACCTGTTCGTTGCAACAAATTGATAAG
CAATGCTTTCCTATAATGCCAACTTTGTACAAGAAAGTTGATTACAAGACAAGGCACCCAGATTTTTTCT
TCCCACGTCT
[543 nt withheld, positions 221-763]
GGTGCCAACTTTTTTGTACAAAGTTGGCATTATAAAAAAGCATTGCTTATCAATTTGTTGC
